>Addgene plasmid #132214 | pDONR221_SLC44A2 | addgene full sequence | sequence record 261918 | Addgene NGS Result
CTTTCCTGCGTTATCCCCTGATTCTGTGGATAACCGTATTACCGCCTTTGAGTGAGCTGATACCGCTCGC
CGCAGCCGAACGACCGAGCGCAGCGAGTCAGTGAGCGAGGAAGCGGAAGAGCGCCCAATACGCAAACCGC
CTCTCCCCGCGCGTTGGCCGATTCATTAATGCAGCTGGCACGACAGGTTTCCCGACTGGAAAGCGGGCAG
TGAGCGCAACGCAATTAATACGCGTACCGCTAGCCAGGAAGAGTTTGTAGAAACGCAAAAAGGCCATCCG
TCAGGATGGCCTTCTGCTTAGTTTGATGCCTGGCAGTTTATGGCGGGCGTCCTGCCCGCCACCCTCCGGG
CCGTTGCTTCACAACGTTCAAATCCGCTCCCGGCGGATTTGTCCTACTCAGGAGAGCGTTCACCGACAAA
CAACAGATAAAACGAAAGGCCCAGTCTTCCGACTGAGCCTTTCGTTTTATTTGATGCCTGGCAGTTCCCT
ACTCTCGCGTTAACGCTAGCATGGATGTTTTCCCAGTCACGACGTTGTAAAACGACGGCCAGTCTTAAGC
TCGGGCCCCAAATAATGATTTTATTTTGACTGATAGTGACCTGTTCGTTGCAACACATTGATGAGCAATG
CTTTTTTATAATGCCAACTTTGTACAAAAAAGCAGGCTCCACCATGGGCGACGAGCGGCCCCACTACTAT
GGCAAGCACGGCACCCCCCAGAAGTACGACCCCACCTTCAAGGGCCCAATCTATAACAGAGGCTGCACCG
ATATCATCTGCTGCGTGTTCCTGCTGCTGGCAATCGTGGGATACGTGGCAGTGGGAATCATCGCATGGAC
CCACGGCGACCCCAGAAAAGTGATCTACCCTACAGATAGCCGCGGCGAGTTCTGTGGCCAGAAGGGCACC
AAGAACGAGAATAAGCCATACCTGTTCTACTTCAACATCGTGAAGTGCGCCTCCCCCCTGGTGCTGCTGG
AGTTTCAGTGTCCAACCCCCCAGATCTGCGTGGAGAAGTGTCCCGACAGGTACCTGACATATCTGAATGC
CCGGAGCTCCAGAGATTTCGAGTACTATAAGCAGTTTTGCGTGCCTGGCTTCAAGAACAATAAGGGAGTG
GCAGAGGTGCTGCAGGACGGCGATTGCCCTGCCGTGCTGATCCCCTCTAAGCCTCTGGCCCGGAGATGTT
TTCCAGCCATCCACGCCTACAAGGGCGTGCTGATGGTGGGCAACGAGACCACATATGAGGACGGCCACGG
CAGCCGGAAGAACATCACCGATCTGGTGGAGGGCGCCAAGAAGGCCAATGGCGTGCTGGAGGCAAGGCAG
CTGGCAATGCGCATCTTCGAGGACTACACAGTGTCCTGGTATTGGATCATCATCGGCCTGGTCATCGCCA
TGGCCATGTCTCTGCTGTTTATCATCCTGCTGAGATTCCTGGCCGGCATCATGGTGTGGGTCATGATCAT
CATGGTCATCCTGGTGCTGGGCTACGGCATCTTTCACTGCTACATGGAGTATAGCAGGCTGAGGGGAGAG
GCAGGATCTGACGTGAGCCTGGTGGATCTGGGCTTTCAGACCGATTTCCGGGTGTACCTGCACCTGAGAC
AGACATGGCTGGCCTTTATGATCATCCTGTCCATCCTGGAAGTGATCATCATCCTGCTGCTGATCTTCCT
GCGGAAGAGAATCCTGATCGCCATCGCCCTGATCAAGGAGGCATCCAGGGCAGTGGGATACGTGATGTGC
TCTCTGCTGTATCCTCTGGTGACCTTCTTTCTGCTGTGCCTGTGCATCGCCTACTGGGCCTCTACCGCCG
TGTTTCTGAGCACATCCAACGAGGCCGTGTATAAGATCTTTGACGATAGCCCTTGCCCATTCACCGCCAA
GACATGTAATCCTGAGACATTCCCATCTAGCAACGAGAGCAGGCAGTGCCCAAATGCCCGCTGTCAGTTC
GCCTTTTACGGAGGAGAGTCCGGATATCACAGGGCCCTGCTGGGACTGCAGATCTTCAACGCCTTTATGT
TCTTTTGGCTGGCCAATTTTGTGCTGGCCCTGGGACAGGTGACCCTGGCAGGAGCCTTCGCCAGCTACTA
TTGGGCCCTGCGCAAGCCTGACGATCTGCCAGCCTTCCCCCTGTTTTCTGCCTTCGGCAGGGCCCTGAGG
TACCACACAGGAAGCCTGGCCTTCGGCGCCCTGATCCTGGCCATCGTGCAGATCATCAGAGTGATCCTGG
AGTATCTGGATCAGAGACTGAAGGCCGCCGAGAACAAGTTTGCCAAGTGCCTGATGACCTGTCTGAAGTG
CTGTTTCTGGTGCCTGGAGAAGTTTATCAAGTTCCTGAACAGGAATGCCTACATCATGATCGCCATCTAT
GGCACCAACTTCTGTACATCCGCCCGCAATGCCTTCTTTCTGCTGATGCGGAATATCATCAGAGTGGCCG
TGCTGGACAAGGTGACCGATTTCCTGTTTCTGCTGGGCAAGCTGCTGATCGTGGGCTCTGTGGGCATCCT
GGCCTTCTTTTTCTTTACCCACAGGATCCGCATCGTGCAGGACACAGCCCCCCCTCTGAACTACTATTGG
GTGCCAATCCTGACCGTGATCGTGGGCAGCTACCTGATCGCCCACGGCTTCTTTTCCGTGTATGGCATGT
GCGTGGATACACTGTTCCTGTGCTTCCTGGAGGACCTGGAGCGGAATGATGGCTCCGCCGAGAGACCCTA
CTTCATGTCCTCTACCCTGAAGAAGCTGCTGAACAAGACAAATAAGAAGGCCGCCGAGTCTGACCCAGCT
TTCTTGTACAAAGTTGGCATTATAAGAAAGCATTGCTTATCAATTTGTTGCAACGAACAGGTCACTATCA
GTCAAAATAAAATCATTATTTGCCATCCAGCTGATATCCCCTATAGTGAGTCGTATTACATGGTCATAGC
TGTTTCCTGGCAGCTCTGGCCCGTGTCTCAAAATCTCTGATGTTACATTGCACAAGATAAAAATATATCA
TCATGAACAATAAAACTGTCTGCTTACATAAACAGTAATACAAGGGGTGTTATGAGCCATATTCAACGGG
AAACGTCGAGGCCGCGATTAAATTCCAACATGGATGCTGATTTATATGGGTATAAATGGGCTCGCGATAA
TGTCGGGCAATCAGGTGCGACAATCTATCGCTTGTATGGGAAGCCCGATGCGCCAGAGTTGTTTCTGAAA
CATGGCAAAGGTAGCGTTGCCAATGATGTTACAGATGAGATGGTCAGACTAAACTGGCTGACGGAATTTA
TGCCTCTTCCGACCATCAAGCATTTTATCCGTACTCCTGATGATGCATGGTTACTCACCACTGCGATCCC
CGGAAAAACAGCATTCCAGGTATTAGAAGAATATCCTGATTCAGGTGAAAATATTGTTGATGCGCTGGCA
GTGTTCCTGCGCCGGTTGCATTCGATTCCTGTTTGTAATTGTCCTTTTAACAGCGATCGCGTATTTCGTC
TCGCTCAGGCGCAATCACGAATGAATAACGGTTTGGTTGATGCGAGTGATTTTGATGACGAGCGTAATGG
CTGGCCTGTTGAACAAGTCTGGAAAGAAATGCATAAACTTTTGCCATTCTCACCGGATTCAGTCGTCACT
CATGGTGATTTCTCACTTGATAACCTTATTTTTGACGAGGGGAAATTAATAGGTTGTATTGATGTTGGAC
GAGTCGGAATCGCAGACCGATACCAGGATCTTGCCATCCTATGGAACTGCCTCGGTGAGTTTTCTCCTTC
ATTACAGAAACGGCTTTTTCAAAAATATGGTATTGATAATCCTGATATGAATAAATTGCAGTTTCATTTG
ATGCTCGATGAGTTTTTCTAATCAGAATTGGTTAATTGGTTGTAACACTGGCAGAGCATTACGCTGACTT
GACGGGACGGCGCAAGCTCATGACCAAAATCCCTTAACGTGAGTTACGCGTCGTTCCACTGAGCGTCAGA
CCCCGTAGAAAAGATCAAAGGATCTTCTTGAGATCCTTTTTTTCTGCGCGTAATCTGCTGCTTGCAAACA
AAAAAACCACCGCTACCAGCGGTGGTTTGTTTGCCGGATCAAGAGCTACCAACTCTTTTTCCGAAGGTAA
CTGGCTTCAGCAGAGCGCAGATACCAAATACTGTTCTTCTAGTGTAGCCGTAGTTAGGCCACCACTTCAA
GAACTCTGTAGCACCGCCTACATACCTCGCTCTGCTAATCCTGTTACCAGTGGCTGCTGCCAGTGGCGAT
AAGTCGTGTCTTACCGGGTTGGACTCAAGACGATAGTTACCGGATAAGGCGCAGCGGTCGGGCTGAACGG
GGGGTTCGTGCACACAGCCCAGCTTGGAGCGAACGACCTACACCGAACTGAGATACCTACAGCGTGAGCT
ATGAGAAAGCGCCACGCTTCCCGAAGGGAGAAAGGCGGACAGGTATCCGGTAAGCGGCAGGGTCGGAACA
GGAGAGCGCACGAGGGAGCTTCCAGGGGGAAACGCCTGGTATCTTTATAGTCCTGTCGGGTTTCGCCACC
TCTGACTTGAGCGTCGATTTTTGTGATGCTCGTCAGGGGGGCGGAGCCTATGGAAAAACGCCAGCAACGC
GGCCTTTTTACGGTTCCTGGCCTTTTGCTGGCCTTTTGCTCACATGTT
Features (pLannotate 1.2.2; 10 found; start..end, strand, type, name):
    121..213     +  CDS            lacI (fragment): lac repressor; lacI; The lac repressor binds to the lac operator to inhibit transcription in E. coli. This inhibition can be relieved by adding lactose or isopropyl-β-D-thiogalactopyranoside (IPTG).
    268..295     -  terminator     rrnB T2 terminator: transcription terminator T2 from the E. coli rrnB gene
    427..470     +  terminator     rrnB T1 terminator: Escherichia coli rrnB; transcription terminator T1 from the E. coli rrnB gene
    517..553     -  CDS            lacZα (fragment): LacZα fragment of β-galactosidase; lacZ fragment
    569..668     +  protein_bind   attL1: mutant version of attL; recombination site for the Gateway® LR reaction LR Clonase™
    674..2791    +  CDS            SLC44A2: CTL2_HUMAN - Also known as CTL2. Experimental evidence at protein level: Swiss-Prot protein existence level 1. Isoform 1, but not isoform 3, exhibits some choline transporter activity. From Homo sapiens (Human).
   2793..2892    -  protein_bind   attL2: mutant version of attL; recombination site for the Gateway® LR reaction LR Clonase™
   2910..2928    -  promoter       T7 promoter: promoter for bacteriophage T7 RNA polymerase
   3062..3871    +  CDS            KanR: aminoglycoside phosphotransferase; aph(3')-Ia; confers resistance to kanamycin in bacteria or G418 (Geneticin®) in eukaryotes
   4018..4606    +  rep_origin     ori: high-copy-number ColE1/pMB1/pBR322/pUC origin of replication
