[The description below was written by a language model from this plasmid's Addgene catalogue record and pLannotate feature annotations shown in this document.]
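Description:
pDONR221_SLC44A2 is a Gateway entry clone built on the pDONR221 backbone, carrying a codon-optimized open reading frame for human SLC44A2 (also known as CTL2, choline transporter-like protein 2). It belongs to a large collection of solute carrier (SLC) transporter clones made for systematic study of this protein family. The sequenced plasmid is about 4.7 kb. It replicates in E. coli from a high-copy ColE1/pUC-type origin and is selected with kanamycin through an aminoglycoside phosphotransferase (KanR) gene.

The 2,118 bp SLC44A2 coding sequence sits between attL1 and attL2 sites, the recombination sites recognized in the Gateway LR reaction. This arrangement lets the ORF be moved directionally, and in a defined reading frame, into any attR-containing destination vector, which then supplies the promoter, tags and selection markers needed for expression. Although the catalogue lists the vector type as mammalian expression, the feature table shows no eukaryotic promoter or polyadenylation signal. The entry clone is therefore a shuttle for subcloning rather than an expression plasmid in itself. Upstream of attL1, rrnB T1 and T2 transcription terminators shield the insert from read-through transcription in bacteria. A T7 promoter lies just beyond attL2, pointing back toward the insert. The short lacI and lacZα fragments are backbone remnants with no evident functional role, and M13 forward and reverse primer sites flank the cassette for sequence verification. The record does not say whether the ORF retains a stop codon, and no tags are annotated. The stated use is subcloning the transporter ORF into custom expression vectors.
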