Addgene plasmid #132214: pDONR221_SLC44A2
Purpose: Gateway entry clone with codon-optimized ORF sequence for subcloning into custom expression vectors
Depositing lab: RESOLUTE Consortium & Giulio Superti-Furga. Depositing organization: CeMM Research Center for Molecular Medicine. Publication: The RESOLUTE consortium: unlocking SLC transporters for drug discovery. Superti-Furga G, Lackner D, Wiedmer T, Ingles-Prieto A, Barbosa B, Girardi E, Goldmann U, Gurtl B, Klavins K, Klimek C, Lindinger S, Lineiro-Retes E, Muller AC, Onstein S, Redinger G, Reil D, Sedlyarov V, Wolf G, Crawford M, Everley R, ... Steppan CM. Nat Rev Drug Discov. 2020 Jul;19(7):429-430. doi: 10.1038/d41573-020-00056-6. PubMed 32265506.
Backbone
  Vector backbone: pDONR221
  Backbone manufacturer: Thermo Fisher Scientific
  Backbone size w/o insert (bp): 2550
  Vector type: Mammalian Expression
Growth in bacteria
  Bacterial resistance: Kanamycin, 50 μg/mL
  Growth temperature: 37°C
  Growth strain: Stbl3
  Copy number: High Copy
Gene/Insert
  Gene/Insert name: SLC44A2 (alt name: CTL2)
  Species: H. sapiens (human)
  Insert size (bp): 2118
  Entrez Gene: SLC44A2 (a.k.a. CTL2, PP1292)
  Cloning method: Gateway Cloning
  Sequencing primers: 5′ M13-fwd; 3′ M13-rev
Terms and licenses: Academic/Nonprofit Terms; Industry Terms
Depositor comments: For more information on the full Resolute plasmid collection, please see www.addgene.org/depositor-collections/re-solute/. Please provide your feedback on this plasmid to the RESOLUTE consortium by filling out their RESOLUTE repository feedback form: https://forms.office.com/Pages/ResponsePage.aspx?id=0e05yklzmkS7rjFGQL4N7z4feCLQvEJAmVcOCM_u885UN1JJRko0Ukg4TVQwNTZLOUxPQVJWT1NHUCQlQCN0PWcu
How to cite: pDONR221_SLC44A2 was a gift from RESOLUTE Consortium & Giulio Superti-Furga (Addgene plasmid # 132214 ; http://n2t.net/addgene:132214 ; RRID:Addgene_132214)
