>Addgene plasmid #132214 | pDONR221_SLC44A2 | depositor partial sequence | sequence record 253828 | Codon-optimized ORF of SLC44A2
ATGGGCGACGAGCGGCCCCACTACTATGGCAAGCACGGCACCCCCCAGAAGTACGACCCCACCTTCAAGG
GCCCAATCTATAACAGAGGCTGCACCGATATCATCTGCTGCGTGTTCCTGCTGCTGGCAATCGTGGGATA
CGTGGCAGTGGGAATCATCGCATGGACCCACGGCGACCCCAGAAAAGTGATCTACCCTACAGATAGCCGC
GGCGAGTTCTGTGGCCAGAAGGGCACCAAGAACGAGAATAAGCCATACCTGTTCTACTTCAACATCGTGA
AGTGCGCCTCCCCCCTGGTGCTGCTGGAGTTTCAGTGTCCAACCCCCCAGATCTGCGTGGAGAAGTGTCC
CGACAGGTACCTGACATATCTGAATGCCCGGAGCTCCAGAGATTTCGAGTACTATAAGCAGTTTTGCGTG
CCTGGCTTCAAGAACAATAAGGGAGTGGCAGAGGTGCTGCAGGACGGCGATTGCCCTGCCGTGCTGATCC
CCTCTAAGCCTCTGGCCCGGAGATGTTTTCCAGCCATCCACGCCTACAAGGGCGTGCTGATGGTGGGCAA
CGAGACCACATATGAGGACGGCCACGGCAGCCGGAAGAACATCACCGATCTGGTGGAGGGCGCCAAGAAG
GCCAATGGCGTGCTGGAGGCAAGGCAGCTGGCAATGCGCATCTTCGAGGACTACACAGTGTCCTGGTATT
GGATCATCATCGGCCTGGTCATCGCCATGGCCATGTCTCTGCTGTTTATCATCCTGCTGAGATTCCTGGC
CGGCATCATGGTGTGGGTCATGATCATCATGGTCATCCTGGTGCTGGGCTACGGCATCTTTCACTGCTAC
ATGGAGTATAGCAGGCTGAGGGGAGAGGCAGGATCTGACGTGAGCCTGGTGGATCTGGGCTTTCAGACCG
ATTTCCGGGTGTACCTGCACCTGAGACAGACATGGCTGGCCTTTATGATCATCCTGTCCATCCTGGAAGT
GATCATCATCCTGCTGCTGATCTTCCTGCGGAAGAGAATCCTGATCGCCATCGCCCTGATCAAGGAGGCA
TCCAGGGCAGTGGGATACGTGATGTGCTCTCTGCTGTATCCTCTGGTGACCTTCTTTCTGCTGTGCCTGT
GCATCGCCTACTGGGCCTCTACCGCCGTGTTTCTGAGCACATCCAACGAGGCCGTGTATAAGATCTTTGA
CGATAGCCCTTGCCCATTCACCGCCAAGACATGTAATCCTGAGACATTCCCATCTAGCAACGAGAGCAGG
CAGTGCCCAAATGCCCGCTGTCAGTTCGCCTTTTACGGAGGAGAGTCCGGATATCACAGGGCCCTGCTGG
GACTGCAGATCTTCAACGCCTTTATGTTCTTTTGGCTGGCCAATTTTGTGCTGGCCCTGGGACAGGTGAC
CCTGGCAGGAGCCTTCGCCAGCTACTATTGGGCCCTGCGCAAGCCTGACGATCTGCCAGCCTTCCCCCTG
TTTTCTGCCTTCGGCAGGGCCCTGAGGTACCACACAGGAAGCCTGGCCTTCGGCGCCCTGATCCTGGCCA
TCGTGCAGATCATCAGAGTGATCCTGGAGTATCTGGATCAGAGACTGAAGGCCGCCGAGAACAAGTTTGC
CAAGTGCCTGATGACCTGTCTGAAGTGCTGTTTCTGGTGCCTGGAGAAGTTTATCAAGTTCCTGAACAGG
AATGCCTACATCATGATCGCCATCTATGGCACCAACTTCTGTACATCCGCCCGCAATGCCTTCTTTCTGC
TGATGCGGAATATCATCAGAGTGGCCGTGCTGGACAAGGTGACCGATTTCCTGTTTCTGCTGGGCAAGCT
GCTGATCGTGGGCTCTGTGGGCATCCTGGCCTTCTTTTTCTTTACCCACAGGATCCGCATCGTGCAGGAC
ACAGCCCCCCCTCTGAACTACTATTGGGTGCCAATCCTGACCGTGATCGTGGGCAGCTACCTGATCGCCC
ACGGCTTCTTTTCCGTGTATGGCATGTGCGTGGATACACTGTTCCTGTGCTTCCTGGAGGACCTGGAGCG
GAATGATGGCTCCGCCGAGAGACCCTACTTCATGTCCTCTACCCTGAAGAAGCTGCTGAACAAGACAAAT
AAGAAGGCCGCCGAGTCT
